>Addgene plasmid #192415 | LLP715_L2sV3_NAND_1IF1_FRT_Rluc_FlpF1_C1-NLS_lacZ | addgene full sequence | sequence record 377972 | Addgene NGS Result
GTGCCGAATTCGGATCCGGAGGAAGTTCCTATTCTCTAGAAAGTATAGGAACTTCTCGACAAAATTTAGA
ACGAACTTAATTATGATCTCAAATACATTGATACATATCTCATCTAGATCTAGGTTATCATTATGTAAGA
AAGTTTTGACGAATATGGCACGACAAAATGGCTAGACTCGATGTAATTGGTATCTCAACTCAACATTATA
CTTATACCAAACATTAGTTAGACAAAATTTAAACAACTATTTTTTATGTATGCAAGAGTCAGCATATGTA
TAATTGATTCAGAATCGTTTTGACGAGTTCGGATGTAGTAGTAGCCATTATTTAATGTACATACTAATCG
TGAATAGTGAATATGATGAAACATTGTATCTTATTGTATAAATATCCATAAACACATCATGAAAGACACT
TTCTTTCACGGTCTGAATTAATTATGATACAATTCTAATAGAAAACGAATTAAATTACGTTGAATTGTAT
GAAATCTAATTGAACAAGCCAACCACGACGACGACTAACGTTGCCTGGATTGACTCGGTTTAAGTTAACC
ACTAAAAAAACGGAGCTGTCATGTAACACGCGGATCGAGCAGGTCACAGTCATGAAGCCATCAAAGCAAA
AGAACTAATCCAAGGGCTGAGATGATTAATTAGTTTAAAAATTAGTTAACACGAGGGAAAAGGCTGTCTG
ACAGCCAGGTCACGTTATCTTTACCTGTGGTCGAAATGATTCGTGTCTGTCGATTTTAATTATTTTTTTG
AAAGGCCGAAAATAAAGTTGTAAGAGATAAACCCGCCTATATAAATTCATATATTTTCCTCTCCGCTTTG
AAGAAGTTCCTATTCTCTAGAAAGTATAGGAACTTCTACTGTATTTTTACAACAATTACCAACAACAACA
AACAACAAACAACATTACAATTACTATTTACAATTACAATGACTTCAAAGGTGTATGATCCTGAGCAGGT
AAGTTTCTGCTTCTACCTTTGATATATATATAATAATTATCATTAATTAGTAGTAATATAATATTTCAAA
TATTTTTTTCAAAATAAAAGAATGTAGTATATAGCAATTGCTTTTCTGTAGTTTATAAGTGTGTATATTT
TAATTTATAACTTTTCTAATATATGACCAAAATTTGTTGATGTGCAGAGAAAAAGAATGATAACTGGTCC
ACAATGGTGGGCAAGATGTAAACAGATGAACGTGCTTGATTCTTTCATTAATTACTACGATTCAGAAAAG
CACGCTGAGAATGCAGTTATCTTTCTTCACGGAAACGCTGCATCTTCATATTTGTGGAGACATGTTGTGC
CTCACATTGAACCAGTGGCTAGGTGTATTATCCCAGATCTTATCGGAATGGGAAAGTCTGGTAAATCTGG
AAATGGTTCTTACAGACTTTTGGATCATTATAAGTACCTCACAGCTTGGTTCGAACTTCTCAACTTACCT
AAGAAGATTATTTTCGTTGGACACGATTGGGGTGCTTGCTTGGCATTCCATTACTCATACGAACACCAAG
ATAAGATCAAAGCTATAGTTCATGCAGAGAGTGTTGTGGATGTGATAGAATCTTGGGATGAGTGGCCAGA
TATTGAAGAGGATATTGCTTTGATCAAGTCTGAAGAGGGAGAAAAGATGGTTCTCGAAAATAACTTTTTC
GTGGAAACTATGCTTCCTTCAAAGATTATGAGAAAATTGGAACCAGAAGAGTTTGCTGCATATCTCGAAC
CTTTCAAGGAAAAAGGAGAGGTTAGAAGGCCAACACTCAGTTGGCCTAGGGAAATACCATTAGTTAAGGG
AGGTAAACCTGATGTTGTGCAGATCGTGAGAAATTATAACGCTTACCTTAGGGCATCAGATGATTTGCCT
AAGATGTTCATCGAGTCAGATCCAGGATTTTTCAGTAATGCTATAGTTGAAGGTGCAAAGAAATTTCCAA
ACACCGAGTTCGTTAAGGTGAAAGGATTGCATTTCTCACAAGAAGATGCTCCTGATGAGATGGGAAAGTA
TATTAAGTCTTTTGTTGAAAGAGTGCTCAAAAACGAGCAGGGTTCTCGATCTGATGCTTCTGAAGTAACG
TCAACAAGCTCCCAGTCTGAGGTATGCACAGTGGAAACGCCAGGTTGTGTTGGTTCTTAAGCTTCTCTAG
CTAGAGTCGATCGACAAGCTCGAGTTTCTCCATAATAATGTGTGAGTAGTTCCCAGATAAGGGAATTAGG
GTTCCTATAGGGTTTCGCTCATGTGTTGAGCATATAAGAAACCCTTAGTATGTATTTGTATTTGTAAAAT
ACTTCTATCAATAAAATTTCTAATTCCTAAAACCAAAATCCAGTACTAAAATCCAGATCGCTGCAAGAAT
TCAAGCTTGGAGCCAACACTCGAATCCCCACCCGTTGGACCAAACCCGGCTCATTAAGCGTCGGTTCAGA
TTTATTTCCTTTATTTAAAAAAAAGGAAAGGGTAAAAAATAGAAAATTGGAAACAGTTAAAGCCCAAAAT
TGTAATTTACCGAGAATTGTAAATTTACCTGAAAACCCTACGCTATAGTTTCGACTATAAATACCAAACT
TAGGACCTCACTTCAGAATCCCCTCGTCGCTGCGTCTCTCTCCCGCAACCTTCGATTTTCGTTTATTCGC
ATCCATCGGAGAGAGAAAACAATCAATAAGCGACCTACTACAAACAAGTAAGTAAGAGAAAAACCAAAAG
AAGAAGAGAAACAACAAGAAGAAGTAATGGAGGACGCCAAAAACATAAAGAAAGGCCCGGCGCCATTCTA
TCCTCTAGAGGATGGAACCGCTGGAGAGCAACTGCATAAGGCTATGAAGAGATACGCCCTGGTTCCTGGA
ACAATTGCTTTTACAGATGCACATATCGAGGTGAACATCACGTACGCGGAATACTTCGAAATGTCCGTTC
GGTTGGCAGAAGCTATGAAACGATATGGGCTGAATACAAATCACAGAATCGTCGTATGCAGTGAAAACTC
TCTTCAATTCTTTATGCCGGTGTTGGGCGCGTTATTTATCGGAGTTGCAGTTGCGCCCGCGAACGACATT
TATAATGAACGTGAATTGCTCAACAGTATGAACATTTCGCAGCCTACCGTAGTGTTTGTTTCCAAAAAGG
GGTTGCAAAAAATTTTGAACGTGCAAAAAAAATTACCAATAATCCAGAAAATTATTATCATGGATTCTAA
AACGGATTACCAGGGATTTCAGTCGATGTACACGTTCGTCACATCTCATCTACCTCCCGGTTTTAATGAA
TACGATTTTGTACCAGAGTCCTTTGATCGTGACAAAACAATTGCACTGATAATGAATTCCTCTGGATCTA
CTGGGTTACCTAAGGGTGTGGCCCTTCCGCATAGAACTGCCTGCGTCAGATTCTCGCATGCCAGAGATCC
TATTTTTGGCAATCAAATCATTCCGGATACTGCGATTTTAAGTGTTGTTCCATTCCATCACGGTTTTGGA
ATGTTTACTACACTCGGATATTTGATATGTGGATTTCGAGTCGTCTTAATGTATAGATTTGAAGAAGAGC
TGTTTTTACGATCCCTTCAGGATTACAAAATTCAAAGTGCGTTGCTAGTACCAACCCTATTTTCATTCTT
CGCCAAAAGCACTCTGATTGACAAATACGATTTATCTAATTTACACGAAATTGCTTCTGGGGGCGCACCT
CTTTCGAAAGAAGTCGGGGAAGCGGTTGCAAAACGCTTCCATCTTCCAGGGATACGACAAGGATATGGGC
TCACTGAGACTACATCAGCTATTCTGATTACACCCGAGGGGGATGATAAACCGGGCGCGGTCGGTAAAGT
TGTTCCATTTTTTGAAGCGAAGGTTGTGGATCTGGATACCGGGAAAACGCTGGGCGTTAATCAGAGAGGC
GAATTATGTGTCAGAGGACCTATGATTATGTCCGGTTATGTAAACAATCCGGAAGCGACCAACGCCTTGA
TTGACAAGGATGGATGGCTACATTCTGGAGACATAGCTTACTGGGACGAGGACGAACACTTCTTCATAGT
TGACCGCTTGAAGTCTTTAATTAAATACAAAGGATATCAGGTGGCCCCCGCTGAATTGGAATCGATATTG
TTACAACACCCCAACATCTTCGACGCGGGCGTGGCAGGTCTGCCCGACGATGACGCCGGTGAACTTCCCG
CCGCCGTTGTTGTTTTGGAGCACGGAAAGACGATGACGGAAAAAGAGATCGTGGATTACGTCGCCAGTCA
AGTAACAACCGCGAAAAAGTTGCGCGGAGGAGTTGTGTTTGTGGACGAAGTACCGAAAGGTCTTACCGGA
AAACTCGACGCAAGAAAAATCAGAGAGATCCTCATAAAGGCCAAGAAGGGCGGAAAGTCCAAATTGTAAG
CTTGATCCCCCGTCGACAGCTAGCTATATCATCAATTTATGTATTACACATAATATCGCACTCAGTCTTT
CATCTACGGCAATGTACCAGCTGATATAATCAGTTATTGAAATATTTCTGAATTTAAACTTGCATCAATA
AATTTATGTTTTTGCTTGGACTATAATACCTGACTTGTTATTTTATCAATAAATATTTAAACTATATTTC
TTTCAAGATCGCTACTAGAATTCGAGCTCGGAGCCAACACTCGAATCCCCACCCGTTGGACCAAACCCGG
CTCATTAAGCGTCGGTTCAGATTTATTTCCTTTATTTAAAAAAAAGGAAAGGGTAAAAAATAGAAAATTG
GAAACAGTTAAAGCCCAAAATTGTAATTTACCGAGAATTGTAAATTTACCTGAAAACCCTACGCTATAGT
TTCGACTATAAATACCAAACTTAGGACCTCACTTCAGAATCCCCTCGTCGCTGCGTCTCTCTCCCGCAAC
CTTCGATTTTCGTTTATTCGCATCCATCGGAGAGAGAAAACAATCAATAAGCGACCTACTGTATTTTTAC
AACAATTACCAACAACAACAAACAACAAACAACATTACAATTACTATTTACAATTACAATGAGCCAGTTC
GACATCCTGTGCAAGACCCCCCCCAAGGTGCTGGTGCGGCAGTTCGTGGAGAGATTCGAGAGGCCCAGCG
GCGAGAAGATCGCCAGCTGTGCCGCCGAGCTGACCTACCTGTGCTGGATGATCACCCACAACGGCACCGC
CATCAAGAGGGCCACCTTCATGAGCTACAACACCATCATCAGCAACAGCCTGAGCTTCGACATCGTGAAC
AAGAGCCTGCAGTTCAAGTACAAGACCCAGAAGGCCACCATCCTGGAGGCCAGCCTGAAGAAGCTGATCC
CCGCCTGGGAGTTCACCATCATCCCTTACAACGGCCAGAAGCACCAGAGCGACATCACCGACATCGTGTC
CAGCCTGCAGCTGCAGTTCGAGAGCAGCGAGGAGGCCGACAAGGGCAACAGCCACAGCAAGAAGATGCTG
AAGGCCCTGCTGTCCGAGGGCGAGAGCATCTGGGAGATCACCGAGAAGATCCTGAACAGCTTCGAGTACA
CCAGCAGGTTCACCAAGACCAAGACCCTGTACCAGTTCCTGTTCCTGGCCACATTCATCAACTGCGGCAG
GTTCAGCGACATCAAGAACGTGGACCCCAAGAGCTTCAAGCTGGTGCAGAACAAGTACCTGGGCGTGATC
ATTCAGTGCCTGGTGACCGAGACTAAGACAAGCGTGTCCAGGTAAGTTTCTGCTTCTACCTTTGATATAT
ATATAATAATTATCATTAATTAGTAGTAATATAATATTTCAAATATTTTTTTCAAAATAAAAGAATGTAG
TATATAGCAATTGCTTTTCTGTAGTTTATAAGTGTGTATATTTTAATTTATAACTTTTCTAATATATGAC
CAAAATTTGTTGATGTGCAGGCACATCTACTTTTTCAGCGCCAGAGGCAGGATCGACCCCCTGGTGTACC
TGGACGAGTTCCTGAGGAACAGCGAGCCCGTGCTGAAGAGAGTGAACAGGACCGGCAACAGCAGCAGCAA
CAAGCAGGAGTACCAGCTGCTGAAGGACAACCTGGTGCGCAGCTACAACAAGGCCCTGAAGAAGAACGCC
CCCTACCCCATCTTCGCTATCAAGAACGGCCCTAAGAGCCACATCGGCAGGCACCTGATGACCAGCTTTC
TGAGCATGAAGGGCCTGACCGAGCTGACAAACGTGGTGGGCAACTGGAGCGACAAGAGGGCCTCCGCCGT
GGCCAGGACCACCTACACCCACCAGATCACCGCCATCCCCGACCACTACTTCGCCCTGGTGTCCAGGTAC
TACGCCTACGACCCCATCAGCAAGGAGATGATCGCCCTGAAGGACGAGACTAACCCCATCGAGGAGTGGC
AGCACATCGAGCAGCTGAAGGGCAGCGCCGAGGGCAGCCTCTCCGGAGGGTCTGGCTCCGGATCAAGTGG
TGGCAGCGGTACTTCGAGCACAACCAAAAAAGCCAGTGATTCTGCATTCTGGCTTGAGGTTGAAGGTAAT
TCCATGACCGCACCAACAGGCTCCAAGCCAAGCTTTCCTGACGGAATGTTAATTCTCGTTGACCCTGAGC
AGGCTGTTGAGCCAGGTGATTTCTGCATAGCCAGACTTGGGGGTGATGAGTTTACCTTCAAGAAACTGAT
CAGGGATAGCGGTCAGGTGTTTTTACAACCACTAAACCCACAGTACCCAATGATCCCATGCAATGAGAGT
TGTTCCGTTGTGGGGAAAGTTATCGCTAGTCAGTGGCCTGAAGAGACGTTTGGCCCCAAGAAAAAGCGGA
AGGTGTAGGCTTCTCTAGCTAGAGTCGATCGACAAGCTCGAGTTTCTCCATAATAATGTGTGAGTAGTTC
CCAGATAAGGGAATTAGGGTTCCTATAGGGTTTCGCTCATGTGTTGAGCATATAAGAAACCCTTAGTATG
TATTTGTATTTGTAAAATACTTCTATCAATAAAATTTCTAATTCCTAAAACCAAAATCCAGTACTAAAAT
CCAGATCGCTTTACTGAGACCGCAGCTGGCACGACAGGTTTCCCGACTGGAAAGCGGGCAGTGAGCGCAA
CGCAATTAATGTGAGTTAGCTCACTCATTAGGCACCCCAGGCTTTACACTTTATGCTTCCGGCTCGTATG
TTGTGTGGAATTGTGAGCGGATAACAATTTCACACAGGAAACAGCTATGACCATGATTACGCCAAGCTTG
CATGCCTGCAGGTCGACTCTAGAGGATCCCCGGGTACCGAGCTCGAATTCACTGGCCGTCGTTTTACAAC
GTCGTGACTGGGAAAACCCTGGCGTTACCCAACTTAATCGCCTTGCAGCACATCCCCCTTTCGCCAGCTG
GCGTAATAGCGAAGAGGCCCGCACCGATCGCCCTTCCCAACAGTTGCGCAGCCTGAATGGCGAATGGCGC
CTGATGCGGTATTTTCTCCTTACGCATCTGTGCGGTATTTCACACCGCATATGGTGCACTCTCAGTACAA
TCTGCTCTGATGCCGCATAGTTAAGCCAGCCCCGACACCCGCCAACACCCGCTGACGCGCCCTGACGGGC
TTGTCTGCTCCCGGCATCCGCTTACAGACAAGCTGTGACGGTCTCAGGGACACGAAGTGATCCGTTTAAA
CTATCAGTGTTTGACAGGATATATTGGCGGGTAAACCTAAGAGAAAAGAGCGTTTATTAGAATAATCGGA
TATTTAAAAGGGCGTGAAAAGGTTTATCCGTTCGTCCATTTGTATGTGCCAGCCGCCTTTGCGACGCTCA
CCGGGCTGGTTGCCCTCGCCGCTGGGCTGGCGGCCGTCTATGGCCCTGCAAACGCGCCAGAAACGCCGTC
GAAGCCGTGTGCGAGACACCGCGGCCGCCGGCGTTGTGGATACCTCGCGGAAAACTTGGCCCTCACTGAC
AGATGAGGGGCGGACGTTGACACTTGAGGGGCCGACTCACCCGGCGCGGCGTTGACAGATGAGGGGCAGG
CTCGATTTCGGCCGGCGACGTGGAGCTGGCCAGCCTCGCAAATCGGCGAAAACGCCTGATTTTACGCGAG
TTTCCCACAGATGATGTGGACAAGCCTGGGGATAAGTGCCCTGCGGTATTGACACTTGAGGGGCGCGACT
ACTGACAGATGAGGGGCGCGATCCTTGACACTTGAGGGGCAGAGTGCTGACAGATGAGGGGCGCACCTAT
TGACATTTGAGGGGCTGTCCACAGGCAGAAAATCCAGCATTTGCAAGGGTTTCCGCCCGTTTTTCGGCCA
CCGCTAACCTGTCTTTTAACCTGCTTTTAAACCAATATTTATAAACCTTGTTTTTAACCAGGGCTGCGCC
CTGTGCGCGTGACCGCGCACGCCGAAGGGGGGTGCCCCCCCTTCTCGAACCCTCCCGGCCCGCTAACGCG
GGCCTCCCATCCCCCCAGGGGCTGCGCCCCTCGGCCGCGAACGGCCTCACCCCAAAAATGGCAGCGCTGG
CCAATTCCCGAGTGCGCGGAACCCCTATTTGTTTATTTTTCTAAATACATTCAAATATGTATCCGCTCAT
GAGACAATAACCCTGATAAATGCTTCAATAATATTGAAAAAGGAAGAGTATGGCTAAAATGAGAATATCA
CCGGAATTGAAAAAACTGATCGAAAAATACCGCTGCGTAAAAGATACGGAAGGAATGTCTCCTGCTAAGG
TATATAAGCTGGTGGGAGAAAATGAAAACCTATATTTAAAAATGACGGACAGCCGGTATAAAGGGACCAC
CTATGATGTGGAACGGGAAAAGGACATGATGCTATGGCTGGAAGGAAAGCTGCCTGTTCCAAAGGTCCTG
CACTTTGAACGGCATGATGGCTGGAGCAATCTGCTCATGAGTGAGGCCGATGGCGTCCTTTGCTCGGAAG
AGTATGAAGATGAACAAAGCCCTGAAAAGATTATCGAGCTGTATGCGGAGTGCATCAGGCTCTTTCACTC
CATCGACATATCGGATTGTCCCTATACGAATAGCTTAGACAGCCGCTTAGCCGAATTGGATTACTTACTG
AATAACGATCTGGCCGATGTGGATTGCGAAAACTGGGAAGAGGACACTCCATTTAAAGATCCGCGCGAGC
TGTATGATTTTTTAAAGACGGAAAAGCCCGAAGAGGAACTTGTCTTTTCCCACGGCGACCTGGGAGACAG
CAACATCTTTGTGAAAGATGGCAAAGTAAGTGGCTTTATTGATCTTGGGAGAAGCGGCAGGGCGGACAAG
TGGTATGACATTGCCTTCTGCGTCCGGTCGCTCAGGGAGGATATCGGGGAAGAACAGTATGTCGAGCTAT
TTTTTGACTTACTGGGGATCAAGCCTGATTGGGAGAAAATAAAATATTATATTTTACTGGATGAATTGTT
TTAGCTGTCAGACCAAGTTTACTCATATATACTTTAGATTGATTTAAAACTTCATTTTTAATTTAAAAGG
ATCTAGGTGAAGATCCTTTTTGATAATCTCATGACCAAAATCCCTTAACGTGAGTTTTCGTTCCACTGAG
CGTCAGACCCCGTAGAAAAGATCAAAGGATCTTCTTGAGATCCTTTTTTTCTGCGCGTAATCTGCTGCTT
GCAAACAAAAAAACCACCGCTACCAGCGGTGGTTTGTTTGCCGGATCAAGAGCTACCAACTCTTTTTCCG
AAGGTAACTGGCTTCAGCAGAGCGCAGATACCAAATACTGTTCTTCTAGTGTAGCCGTAGTTAGGCCACC
ACTTCAAGAACTCTGTAGCACCGCCTACATACCTCGCTCTGCTAATCCTGTTACCAGTGGCTGCTGCCAG
TGGCGATAAGTCGTGTCTTACCGGGTTGGACTCAAGACGATAGTTACCGGATAAGGCGCAGCGGTCGGGC
TGAACGGGGGGTTCGTGCACACAGCCCAGCTTGGAGCGAACGACCTACACCGAACTGAGATACCTACAGC
GTGAGCTATGAGAAAGCGCCACGCTTCCCGAAGGGAGAAAGGCGGACAGGTATCCGGTAAGCGGCAGGGT
CGGAACAGGAGAGCGCACGAGGGAGCTTCCAGGGGGAAACGCCTGGTATCTTTATAGTCCTGTCGGGTTT
CGCCACCTCTGACTTGAGCGTCGATTTTTGTGATGCTCGTCAGGGGGGCGGAGCCTATGGAAAAACGCCA
GCAACGCGGCCTTTTTACGGTTCCTGGCAGATCCTAGATGTGGCGCAACGATGCCGGCGACAAGCAGGAG
CGCACCGACTTCTTCCGCATCAAGTGTTTTGGCTCTCAGGCCGAGGCCCACGGCAAGTATTTGGGCAAGG
GGTCGCTGGTATTCGTGCAGGGCAAGATTCGGAATACCAAGTACGAGAAGGACGGCCAGACGGTCTACGG
GACCGACTTCATTGCCGATAAGGTGGATTATCTGGACACCAAGGCACCAGGCGGGTCAAATCAGGAATAA
GGGCACATTGCCCCGGCGTGAGTCGGGGCAATCCCGCAAGGAGGGTGAATGAATCGGACGTTTGACCGGA
AGGCATACAGGCAAGAACTGATCGACGCGGGGTTTTCCGCCGAGGATGCCGAAACCATCGCAAGCCGCAC
CGTCATGCGTGCGCCCCGCGAAACCTTCCAGTCCGTCGGCTCGATGGTCCAGCAAGCTACGGCCAAGATC
GAGCGCGACAGCGTGCAACTGGCTCCCCCTGCCCTGCCCGCGCCATCGGCCGCCGTGGAGCGTTCGCGTC
GTCTTGAACAGGAGGCGGCAGGTTTGGCGAAGTCGATGACCATCGACACGCGAGGAACTATGACGACCAA
GAAGCGAAAAACCGCCGGCGAGGACCTGGCAAAACAGGTCAGCGAGGCCAAGCAGGCCGCGTTGCTGAAA
CACACGAAGCAGCAGATCAAGGAAATGCAGCTTTCCTTGTTCGATATTGCGCCGTGGCCGGACACGATGC
GAGCGATGCCAAACGACACGGCCCGCTCTGCCCTGTTCACCACGCGCAACAAGAAAATCCCGCGCGAGGC
GCTGCAAAACAAGGTCATTTTCCACGTCAACAAGGACGTGAAGATCACCTACACCGGCGTCGAGCTGCGG
GCCGACGATGACGAACTGGTGTGGCAGCAGGTGTTGGAGTACGCGAAGCGCACCCCTATCGGCGAGCCGA
TCACCTTCACGTTCTACGAGCTTTGCCAGGACCTGGGCTGGTCGATCAATGGCCGGTATTACACGAAGGC
CGAGGAATGCCTGTCGCGCCTACAGGCGACGGCGATGGGCTTCACGTCCGACCGCGTTGGGCACCTGGAA
TCGGTGTCGCTGCTGCACCGCTTCCGCGTCCTGGACCGTGGCAAGAAAACGTCCCGTTGCCAGGTCCTGA
TCGACGAGGAAATCGTCGTGCTGTTTGCTGGCGACCACTACACGAAATTCATATGGGAGAAGTACCGCAA
GCTGTCGCCGACGGCCCGACGGATGTTCGACTATTTCAGCTCGCACCGGGAGCCGTACCCGCTCAAGCTG
GAAACCTTCCGCCTCATGTGCGGATCGGATTCCACCCGCGTGAAGAAGTGGCGCGAGCAGGTCGGCGAAG
CCTGCGAAGAGTTGCGAGGCAGCGGCCTGGTGGAACACGCCTGGGTCAATGATGACCTGGTGCATTGCAA
ACGCTAGGGCCTTGTGGGGTCAGTTCCGGCTGGGGGTTCAGCAGCCCCTGCTCGGATCTGTTGGACCGGA
CAGTAGTCATGGTTGATGGGCTGCCTGTATCGAGTGGTGATTTTGTGCCGAGCTGCCGGTCGGGGAGCTG
TTGGCTGGCTGGTGGCAGGATATATTGTGGTGTAAACAAATTGACGCTTAGACAACTTAATAACACATTG
CGGACGTTTTTAATGTACTGGGGTTGAACACTCT
Features (pLannotate 1.2.2; 29 found; start..end, strand, type, name):
     22..55      +  protein_bind   FRT (minimal): supports FLP-mediated excision but not integration (Turan and Bode, 2011) FLP recombinase from the Saccharomyces cerevisiae 2μ plasmid
    843..876     +  protein_bind   FRT (minimal): supports FLP-mediated excision but not integration (Turan and Bode, 2011) FLP recombinase from the Saccharomyces cerevisiae 2μ plasmid
    892..947     +  misc_feature   TMV Ω: translational enhancer from the tobacco mosaic virus 5'-leader sequence (Gallie et al., 1988)
    979..1167    +  intron         IV2 intron: modified second intron of the potato ST-LS1 gene (Vancanneyt et al., 1990)
   1165..2070    +  CDS            LUCI_RENRE: Experimental evidence at protein level: Swiss-Prot protein existence level 1. Upon binding the substrate, the enzyme catalyzes an oxygenation, producing a very short-lived hydroperoxide that cyclizes into a dioxetanone structure, which collapses, releasing a CO(2) molecule. The spontaneous breakdown of the dioxetanone releases the energy (about 50 kcal/mole) that is necessary to generate the excited state of the coelenteramide product, which is the singlet form of the monoanion. In vivo the product undergoes the process of nonradiative energy transfer to an accessory protein, a green fluoresce
   2077..2151    +  CDS            DREB2A (fragment): DRE2A_ARATH - Also known as ERF045. Experimental evidence at protein level: Swiss-Prot protein existence level 1. Transcriptional activator that binds specifically to the DNA sequence 5'-[AG]CCGAC-3'. Binding to the C-repeat/DRE element mediates high salinity- and dehydration-inducible transcription. From Arabidopsis thaliana (Mouse-ear cress).
   2195..2369    +  polyA_signal   CaMV poly(A) signal: cauliflower mosaic virus polyadenylation signal
   2757..4406    +  CDS            LUCI_PHOPY: Experimental evidence at protein level: Swiss-Prot protein existence level 1. Produces green light with a wavelength of 562 nm. From Photinus pyralis (Common eastern firefly) (Lampyris pyralis).
   4429..4629    +  terminator     gene 7 terminator: transcription terminator for octopine-type Ti plasmid gene 7
   4972..5027    +  misc_feature   TMV Ω: translational enhancer from the tobacco mosaic virus 5'-leader sequence (Gallie et al., 1988)
   5029..5712    +  CDS            FLPo (fragment): nuclear-targeted site-specific recombinase FLPo is a mouse codon-optimized fusion between the SV40 nuclear localization signal and a thermostable version of the Saccharomyces cerevisiae site-specific recombinase FLP. Recombination occurs at FRT sequences.
   5712..5900    +  intron         IV2 intron: modified second intron of the potato ST-LS1 gene (Vancanneyt et al., 1990)
   5898..6408    +  CDS            FLPo (fragment): nuclear-targeted site-specific recombinase FLPo is a mouse codon-optimized fusion between the SV40 nuclear localization signal and a thermostable version of the Saccharomyces cerevisiae site-specific recombinase FLP. Recombination occurs at FRT sequences.
   6457..6774    +  CDS            λ repressor (fragment): phage λ repressor; cI
   6833..7007    +  polyA_signal   CaMV poly(A) signal: cauliflower mosaic virus polyadenylation signal
   7022..7064    +  CDS            lacI (fragment): lac repressor; lacI; The lac repressor binds to the lac operator to inhibit transcription in E. coli. This inhibition can be relieved by adding lactose or isopropyl-β-D-thiogalactopyranoside (IPTG).
   7077..7098    +  protein_bind   CAP binding site: CAP binding activates transcription in the presence of cAMP. E. coli catabolite activator protein
   7113..7143    +  promoter       lac promoter: promoter for the E. coli lac operon
   7147..7169    +  protein_bind   lac operator (fragment): The lac repressor binds to the lac operator to inhibit transcription in E. coli. This inhibition can be relieved by adding lactose or isopropyl-β-D-thiogalactopyranoside (IPTG). lac repressor encoded by lacI
   7204..7260    -  misc_feature   MCS: pUC18/19 multiple cloning site
   7257..7414    +  CDS            lacZα (fragment): LacZα fragment of β-galactosidase; lacZ fragment
   7420..7519    -  misc_feature   bom (fragment): basis of mobility region from pBR322
   7642..7666    +  misc_feature   RB T-DNA repeat: right border repeat from nopaline C58 T-DNA
   7763..8394    +  rep_origin     oriV: incP origin of replication
   8485..8589    +  promoter       AmpR promoter: bla
   8590..9384    +  CDS            KanR: aminoglycoside phosphotransferase; aphA-3; confers resistance to kanamycin
   9555..10143   +  rep_origin     ori: high-copy-number ColE1/pMB1/pBR322/pUC origin of replication
  10479..11624   +  CDS            trfA: TRFA_ECOLX - Experimental evidence at protein level: Swiss-Prot protein existence level 1. Also involved in plasmid copy number control, promoting intermolecular coupling of protein bound iterons at oriV, which inhibits replication initiation. From Escherichia coli.
  11773..11797   +  misc_feature   LB T-DNA repeat: left border repeat from nopaline C58 T-DNA
