[The description below was written by a language model from this plasmid's Addgene catalogue record and pLannotate feature annotations shown in this document.]
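Description:
LLP715_L2sV3_NAND_1IF1_FRT_Rluc_FlpF1_C1-NLS_lacZ is a multigene plant expression construct built in the pAGM4673 binary backbone, a modular-cloning Level 2 acceptor. Its payload lies between nopaline-type left and right T-DNA border repeats, which suits it to Agrobacterium-mediated delivery into plant cells. The backbone carries the broad-host-range incP oriV with its trfA replication protein, together with a ColE1/pUC-type origin for E. coli. Selection in bacteria is by kanamycin through an aphA-3 gene. A lac promoter/lacZα cassette sits next to the right border. It presumably remains as a blue/white screening placeholder where a further module could be added.

The T-DNA holds three transcription units. The first is the gate output. According to the record, an Act2 promoter flanked by two minimal FRT sites (which support excision only) drives Renilla luciferase. This unit also includes a TMV Ω translational enhancer, an IV2 intron that prevents expression in bacteria, and a CaMV polyadenylation signal. The record lists a C-terminal PEST destabilising tag, and the annotation software labels the corresponding region as a DREB2A fragment. The second unit is firefly luciferase with a gene 7 terminator. The depositor states it is driven by TCTP1, and it probably serves as a normalisation reporter. The third unit, also TCTP1-driven, encodes a Flp recombinase fragment (FlpFrag1) interrupted by an IV2 intron and fused to a C1 domain (annotated as a λ repressor fragment), with an NLS per the construct name.

The construct represents a one-input state of a split-recombinase NAND gate for synthetic memory circuits in plants. With only one Flp fragment present, active recombinase should not form, so the promoter should remain in place and Renilla output should stay on.
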