Addgene plasmid #192415: LLP715_L2sV3_NAND_1IF1_FRT_Rluc_FlpF1_C1-NLS_lacZ
Purpose: To act as a 1-input state of the split-NAND gate.
Depositing lab: Ryan Lister. Depositing organization: University of Western Australia. Publication: Synthetic memory circuits for stable cell reprogramming in plants. Lloyd JPB, Ly F, Gong P, Pflueger J, Swain T, Pflueger C, Fourie E, Khan MA, Kidd BN, Lister R. Nat Biotechnol. 2022 Jul 4. pii: 10.1038/s41587-022-01383-2. doi: 10.1038/s41587-022-01383-2. PubMed 35788565.
Backbone
  Vector backbone: pAGM4673
  Backbone manufacturer: Sylvestre Marillonnet
  Vector type: Plant Expression, Synthetic Biology
Growth in bacteria
  Bacterial resistance: Kanamycin, 50 μg/mL
  Growth temperature: 30°C
  Growth strain: DH5alpha
  Copy number: Unknown
Gene/Insert
  Gene/Insert name: FRT-Act2-FRT::RlucRluc
  Species: Renilla reniformis
  Tag / fusion protein: PEST (C terminal on insert)
  Cloning method: Restriction Enzyme; 5′ cloning site unknown (unknown if destroyed)
Terms and licenses: Academic/Nonprofit Terms; Industry Terms: Not Available to Industry
Depositor comments: Other genes: TCTP1::Fluc, TCTP1::FlpFrag1-C1
How to cite: LLP715_L2sV3_NAND_1IF1_FRT_Rluc_FlpF1_C1-NLS_lacZ was a gift from Ryan Lister (Addgene plasmid # 192415 ; http://n2t.net/addgene:192415 ; RRID:Addgene_192415)
